Addgene plasmid #108681: pMpGE013
Purpose: (Empty Backbone) All-in-one genome editing vector in M. polymorpha (hygromycin resistant)
Depositing lab: Takayuki Kohchi & Shigeo Sugano. Depositing organization: Ritsumeikan University. Publication: Efficient CRISPR/Cas9-based genome editing and its application to conditional genetic analysis in Marchantia polymorpha. Sugano SS, Nishihama R, Shirakawa M, Takagi J, Matsuda Y, Ishida S, Shimada T, Hara-Nishimura I, Osakabe K, Kohchi T. PLoS One. 2018 Oct 31;13(10):e0205117. doi: 10.1371/journal.pone.0205117. eCollection 2018. PubMed 30379827.
Backbone
  Vector backbone: pMpGE010
  Modifications to backbone: The gRNA expression cassette "MpU6-1pro (500bp)-AarI-site-gRNA scaffold" was cloned into the Gateway cloning site of pMpGE010.
  Vector type: CRISPR
  Selectable markers: Hygromycin
Growth in bacteria
  Bacterial resistance: Spectinomycin, 50 μg/mL
  Growth temperature: 37°C
  Growth strain: DH5alpha
  Copy number: High Copy
Terms and licenses: Academic/Nonprofit Terms; Industry Terms: Not Available to Industry
Depositor comments: Please visit https://www.biorxiv.org/content/early/2018/03/14/277350 for BioRxiv preprint
How to cite: pMpGE013 was a gift from Takayuki Kohchi & Shigeo Sugano (Addgene plasmid # 108681 ; http://n2t.net/addgene:108681 ; RRID:Addgene_108681)
