[The description below was written by a language model from this plasmid's Addgene catalogue record and pLannotate feature annotations shown in this document.]
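Description:
pMpGE013 is an all-in-one CRISPR/Cas9 binary vector for genome editing in the liverwort Marchantia polymorpha, supplied as an empty backbone into which a user inserts a target-specific guide sequence. It derives from pMpGE010, with a guide RNA cassette placed in that vector's Gateway cloning site. This cassette consists of a 500 bp MpU6-1 promoter, an AarI cloning site and the Streptococcus pyogenes gRNA scaffold. The 16.7 kb sequence has the architecture of an Agrobacterium T-DNA vector. Nopaline-type left and right border repeats flank the payload. The backbone carries a high-copy ColE1/pUC-type origin with a bom region for E. coli, and the pVS1 oriV, RepA and StaA functions for replication and stable maintenance in Agrobacterium. Bacterial selection is by spectinomycin through an aadA (SmR) gene.

Within the T-DNA, a Cas9 coding sequence sits between attB1 and attB2 sites, which are remnants of a Gateway recombination. A short match to a RuBisCO small subunit gene follows it, and this may belong to a 3' regulatory region. Neither the feature table nor the catalogue entry identifies the promoter driving Cas9. A second attB1/attB2 pair encloses the gRNA scaffold and the upstream region where the MpU6-1 promoter and AarI site are recorded to lie, and a NOS terminator follows. AarI is a type IIS enzyme, so annealed oligonucleotides encoding the spacer can be ligated directly upstream of the scaffold. Plant selection uses a hygromycin phosphotransferase gene under an enhanced CaMV 35S promoter with a CaMV polyadenylation signal, positioned near the left border. Because Cas9, the guide and the marker sit on one T-DNA, a single transformation delivers everything needed for targeted mutagenesis in Marchantia.
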