Features (pLannotate 1.2.2; 27 found; start..end, strand, type, name):
   1743..1767    +  protein_bind   attB1: mutant version of attB; recombination site for the Gateway® BP reaction BP Clonase™
   1788..5891    +  CDS            cas9: CAS9_STRP1 - Also known as csn1 From Streptococcus pyogenes serotype M1.
   5926..6033    +  CDS            RBCS1 (fragment): RBS1_SPIOL - Also known as RBCS. Experimental evidence at protein level: Swiss-Prot protein existence level 1. RuBisCO catalyzes two reactions: the carboxylation of D- ribulose 1,5-bisphosphate, the primary event in carbon dioxide fixation, as well as the oxidative fragmentation of the pentose substrate. Both reactions occur simultaneously and in competition at the same active site. Although the small subunit is not catalytic it is essential for maximal activity. From Spinacia oleracea (Spinach).
   6427..6451    -  protein_bind   attB2: mutant version of attB; recombination site for the Gateway® BP reaction BP Clonase™
   6480..6504    +  protein_bind   attB1: mutant version of attB; recombination site for the Gateway® BP reaction BP Clonase™
   7065..7140    +  misc_RNA       gRNA scaffold: guide RNA scaffold for the Streptococcus pyogenes CRISPR/Cas9 system
   7182..7206    -  protein_bind   attB2: mutant version of attB; recombination site for the Gateway® BP reaction BP Clonase™
   7246..7498    +  terminator     NOS terminator: nopaline synthase terminator and poly(A) signal
   7553..7575    -  protein_bind   lac operator (fragment): The lac repressor binds to the lac operator to inhibit transcription in E. coli. This inhibition can be relieved by adding lactose or isopropyl-β-D-thiogalactopyranoside (IPTG). lac repressor encoded by lacI
   7579..7609    -  promoter       lac promoter: promoter for the E. coli lac operon
   7624..7645    -  protein_bind   CAP binding site: CAP binding activates transcription in the presence of cAMP. E. coli catabolite activator protein
   7730..7904    -  polyA_signal   CaMV poly(A) signal: cauliflower mosaic virus polyadenylation signal
   7945..8970    -  CDS            HygR: hygromycin B phosphotransferase confers resistance to hygromycin
   9037..9713    -  promoter       CaMV 35S promoter (enhanced): cauliflower mosaic virus 35S promoter with a duplicated enhancer region
   9908..9932    -  misc_feature   LB T-DNA repeat: left border repeat from nopaline C58 T-DNA
  10191..10214   +  promoter       Pc promoter (fragment): intI1 (promoter lies within the coding sequence); class 1 integron promoter
  10390..10446   +  CDS            GmR (fragment): gentamycin acetyltransferase; aacC1; confers resistance to gentamycin
  10457..11244   +  CDS            SmR (fragment): aminoglycoside adenylyltransferase (Murphy, 1985); aadA; confers resistance to spectinomycin and streptomycin
  11490..12078   +  rep_origin     ori: high-copy-number ColE1/pMB1/pBR322/pUC origin of replication
  12264..12404   -  misc_feature   bom: basis of mobility region from pBR322
  12506..12545   -  CDS            rop (fragment): Rop protein, which maintains plasmids at low copy number; rop
  12748..12942   -  rep_origin     pVS1 oriV: origin of replication for the Pseudomonas plasmid pVS1 (Heeb et al., 2000)
  13008..14081   -  CDS            pVS1 RepA: replication protein from the Pseudomonas plasmid pVS1 (Heeb et al., 2000)
  14510..15139   -  CDS            pVS1 StaA: stability protein from the Pseudomonas plasmid pVS1 (Heeb et al., 2000)
  15699..16100   -  CDS            Y4CG_SINFN (fragment): Protein inferred from homology: Swiss-Prot protein existence level 3. From Sinorhizobium fredii (strain NBRC 101917 / NGR234).
  16440..16464   -  misc_feature   RB T-DNA repeat: right border repeat from nopaline C58 T-DNA
  16530..16684   -  CDS            lacZα (fragment): LacZα fragment of β-galactosidase; lacZ fragment
>Addgene plasmid #108681 | pMpGE013 | addgene full sequence | sequence record 211626 | Addgene NGS Result
CAAATGAGTCACACACATTGTTGAGAGACATATCAAAATAACTCAATTGTAAGGTAAGTTGATAGATTTC
CCAGTTAAATGCATTATTTTAACAATATTTGTATCTCAAATTTTCAAAATCATATCAAATTTGCAGATCT
TGATGATGATTCACAACTCTGTCTTCGATTTTTGATTGTTAACGGGTATCGATATTTGGGTAACTTAAAA
AGAATTTGCTAAAGATCTTAAAAAACAGATTAAAAAAACCTTTCAAAATAGCTAATCCTTTAAATCCGTT
TCACAATATAATGCTCATTGATGATAATCGAAAAGATTCCATTTTAAAGTGCATATAAATTGCTTAATTA
TCTCTTTCTGTCTCGTAATATTTTGTTCTCTCCTATTGGATCGGACCCGCATCTTCTCGATCAGTTCACT
ATACTAATATTTGGTCAACTTCAAGAGAGATTAGAACTTCGTTCTCCAAAGTGTAAAGGCCGACAAGCAG
AAAAGGAAACTTCAATCAGAAGCCTTCTAGGTTTTCCCGCGTCCCAAAAAGCGAAGGGAGGACGGGGAGG
ACGGTGAGGCCAGAAGAAGAAAGCAACAGTAAAATCTCATGTGATTGCGTGCATGTCATGGATCTATGGG
ATGCTAGTCCACCGTTTGGAAGTATGTGCAGAAGGAGAAAGGCGCGGGAGGCCAAAAGCGACTTCGGCCA
CCTCTCTACTTTCTAGAAAGTTTGCTCGCAGCTTGTAATAAGCGCGGAAAAGGTACTCGAAAAACCGGAG
CAATCGGTGTGGTATCAGCAGTCGGGTTCGCTAAACCTACGTCTTCTTATTTTGGAATGTTAAATTGAAA
GGGCGTGCCGGCCCTAAGCACGGACGATGTGACAGACGGAGGAGTGTGAGCAATTCGGATGACGATGCTG
GCCGGCAGTCACGACAAAGAGTCCGAAGGGGCATGGACAGGGCAATATATAAATGGAAAAGAGGCTTTGA
ATATTCCTAACCCTTCGTCGTCGGCCTCCCAACTTGCCCTCGCATGCTGAATTGGCCGCCTATCTGCGAA
TGGCCGGCCGCCGACCCTAAGTCGCAATAACTTGAACGGAGCCGATGCAAAGTCCTTATCGAACGCTCGT
TATTATAAACGGGGCAGACCTAGGTATTTAATTATATCAAAACCCTCCGCAATTTCGCTAATCATTCCCT
AATTTCTTCTACTTTGGCGTCTAGTGCTGTGGTCGCGCTTGCTCTCAAAGCTCGCTGGGAGGCAGTGGAG
CGTCTGGCTTAAAATCGATCGCCGCAACCCTAGAGTTCCTTTCACTTCTTTCTCTCTTGCGTGGAGAGCA
TCGACATCGAAGAGCTGCATCTTGTCTTCTGGTATGCGCCTTGTGCCCTCGTCTCTGTACGTCGTTACGA
TTGCTCGATATTGTGATTGTCTAGACCTGAAACCCGACTGGAGCTTTTACGTGGTGTCGATTGGGGCCTC
GAGCGAGTGATTTTTTAGGTTCGTTTTAGCCAAGTACATCCCACTTTGGTCAGTCCTGTTATCTCGGTAA
GGTGTTCAGTTCGGTCTCTGGTGCGGAGGTGCCTCGTAAGTTTCCTGCATGATAGATTTGTCTATCCTTG
ACTTGAAGAGGAGTCGAAGGTCAGCGAGGTTGGCTGTGTGCTATGGACGTCGGTGCTCCTTGGTTCCGTG
CTTCTATGGGTGTTGCCTCAACAGTATTGATGTGCCTGCAGAAAGGTTGACTAGAGTTATCAACAAGTTT
GTACAAAAAAGCAGGCTCCGCGGCCGCCCCCTTCACCATGGATAAGAAGTACTCTATCGGACTCGATATC
GGAACTAACTCTGTGGGATGGGCTGTGATCACCGATGAGTACAAGGTGCCATCTAAGAAGTTCAAGGTTC
TCGGAAACACCGATAGGCACTCTATCAAGAAAAACCTTATCGGTGCTCTCCTCTTCGATTCTGGTGAAAC
TGCTGAGGCTACCAGACTCAAGAGAACCGCTAGAAGAAGGTACACCAGAAGAAAGAACAGGATCTGCTAC
CTCCAAGAGATCTTCTCTAACGAGATGGCTAAAGTGGATGATTCATTCTTCCACAGGCTCGAAGAGTCAT
TCCTCGTGGAAGAAGATAAGAAGCACGAGAGGCACCCTATCTTCGGAAACATCGTTGATGAGGTGGCATA
CCACGAGAAGTACCCTACTATCTACCACCTCAGAAAGAAGCTCGTTGATTCTACTGATAAGGCTGATCTC
AGGCTCATCTACCTCGCTCTCGCTCACATGATCAAGTTCAGAGGACACTTCCTCATCGAGGGTGATCTCA
ACCCTGATAACTCTGATGTGGATAAGTTGTTCATCCAGCTCGTGCAGACCTACAACCAGCTTTTCGAAGA
GAACCCTATCAACGCTTCAGGTGTGGATGCTAAGGCTATCCTCTCTGCTAGGCTCTCTAAGTCAAGAAGG
CTTGAGAACCTCATTGCTCAGCTCCCTGGTGAGAAGAAGAACGGACTTTTCGGAAACTTGATCGCTCTCT
CTCTCGGACTCACCCCTAACTTCAAGTCTAACTTCGATCTCGCTGAGGATGCAAAGCTCCAGCTCTCAAA
GGATACCTACGATGATGATCTCGATAACCTCCTCGCTCAGATCGGAGATCAGTACGCTGATTTGTTCCTC
GCTGCTAAGAACCTCTCTGATGCTATCCTCCTCAGTGATATCCTCAGAGTGAACACCGAGATCACCAAGG
CTCCACTCTCAGCTTCTATGATCAAGAGATACGATGAGCACCACCAGGATCTCACACTTCTCAAGGCTCT
TGTTAGACAGCAGCTCCCAGAGAAGTACAAAGAGATTTTCTTCGATCAGTCTAAGAACGGATACGCTGGT
TACATCGATGGTGGTGCATCTCAAGAAGAGTTCTACAAGTTCATCAAGCCTATCCTCGAGAAGATGGATG
GAACCGAGGAACTCCTCGTGAAGCTCAATAGAGAGGATCTTCTCAGAAAGCAGAGGACCTTCGATAACGG
ATCTATCCCTCATCAGATCCACCTCGGAGAGTTGCACGCTATCCTTAGAAGGCAAGAGGATTTCTACCCA
TTCCTCAAGGATAACAGGGAAAAGATTGAGAAGATTCTCACCTTCAGAATCCCTTACTACGTGGGACCTC
TCGCTAGAGGAAACTCAAGATTCGCTTGGATGACCAGAAAGTCTGAGGAAACCATCACCCCTTGGAACTT
CGAAGAGGTGGTGGATAAGGGTGCTAGTGCTCAGTCTTTCATCGAGAGGATGACCAACTTCGATAAGAAC
CTTCCAAACGAGAAGGTGCTCCCTAAGCACTCTTTGCTCTACGAGTACTTCACCGTGTACAACGAGTTGA
CCAAGGTTAAGTACGTGACCGAGGGAATGAGGAAGCCTGCTTTTTTGTCAGGTGAGCAAAAGAAGGCTAT
CGTTGATCTCTTGTTCAAGACCAACAGAAAGGTGACCGTGAAGCAGCTCAAAGAGGATTACTTCAAGAAA
ATCGAGTGCTTCGATTCAGTTGAGATTTCTGGTGTTGAGGATAGGTTCAACGCATCTCTCGGAACCTACC
ACGATCTCCTCAAGATCATTAAGGATAAGGATTTCTTGGATAACGAGGAAAACGAGGATATCTTGGAGGA
TATCGTTCTTACCCTCACCCTCTTTGAAGATAGAGAGATGATTGAAGAAAGGCTCAAGACCTACGCTCAT
CTCTTCGATGATAAGGTGATGAAGCAGTTGAAGAGAAGAAGATACACTGGTTGGGGAAGGCTCTCAAGAA
AGCTCATTAACGGAATCAGGGATAAGCAGTCTGGAAAGACAATCCTTGATTTCCTCAAGTCTGATGGATT
CGCTAACAGAAACTTCATGCAGCTCATCCACGATGATTCTCTCACCTTTAAAGAGGATATCCAGAAGGCT
CAGGTTTCAGGACAGGGTGATAGTCTCCATGAGCATATCGCTAACCTCGCTGGATCTCCTGCAATCAAGA
AGGGAATCCTCCAGACTGTGAAGGTTGTGGATGAGTTGGTGAAGGTGATGGGAAGGCATAAGCCTGAGAA
CATCGTGATCGAAATGGCTAGAGAGAACCAGACCACTCAGAAGGGACAGAAGAACTCTAGGGAAAGGATG
AAGAGGATCGAGGAAGGTATCAAAGAGCTTGGATCTCAGATCCTCAAAGAGCACCCTGTTGAGAACACTC
AGCTCCAGAATGAGAAGCTCTACCTCTACTACCTCCAGAACGGAAGGGATATGTATGTGGATCAAGAGTT
GGATATCAACAGGCTCTCTGATTACGATGTTGATCATATCGTGCCACAGTCATTCTTGAAGGATGATTCT
ATCGATAACAAGGTGCTCACCAGGTCTGATAAGAACAGGGGTAAGAGTGATAACGTGCCAAGTGAAGAGG
TTGTGAAGAAAATGAAGAACTATTGGAGGCAGCTCCTCAACGCTAAGCTCATCACTCAGAGAAAGTTCGA
TAACTTGACTAAGGCTGAGAGGGGAGGACTCTCTGAATTGGATAAGGCAGGATTCATCAAGAGGCAGCTT
GTGGAAACCAGGCAGATCACTAAGCACGTTGCACAGATCCTCGATTCTAGGATGAACACCAAGTACGATG
AGAACGATAAGTTGATCAGGGAAGTGAAGGTTATCACCCTCAAGTCAAAGCTCGTGTCTGATTTCAGAAA
GGATTTCCAATTCTACAAGGTGAGGGAAATCAACAACTACCACCACGCTCACGATGCTTACCTTAACGCT
GTTGTTGGAACCGCTCTCATCAAGAAGTATCCTAAGCTCGAGTCAGAGTTCGTGTACGGTGATTACAAGG
TGTACGATGTGAGGAAGATGATCGCTAAGTCTGAGCAAGAGATCGGAAAGGCTACCGCTAAGTATTTCTT
CTACTCTAACATCATGAATTTCTTCAAGACCGAGATTACCCTCGCTAACGGTGAGATCAGAAAGAGGCCA
CTCATCGAGACAAACGGTGAAACAGGTGAGATCGTGTGGGATAAGGGAAGGGATTTCGCTACCGTTAGAA
AGGTGCTCTCTATGCCACAGGTGAACATCGTTAAGAAAACCGAGGTGCAGACCGGTGGATTCTCTAAAGA
GTCTATCCTCCCTAAGAGGAACTCTGATAAGCTCATTGCTAGGAAGAAGGATTGGGACCCTAAGAAATAC
GGTGGTTTCGATTCTCCTACCGTGGCTTACTCTGTTCTCGTTGTGGCTAAGGTTGAGAAGGGAAAGAGTA
AGAAGCTCAAGTCTGTTAAGGAACTTCTCGGAATCACTATCATGGAAAGGTCATCTTTCGAGAAGAACCC
AATCGATTTCCTCGAGGCTAAGGGATACAAAGAGGTTAAGAAGGATCTCATCATCAAGCTCCCAAAGTAC
TCACTCTTCGAACTCGAGAACGGTAGAAAGAGGATGCTCGCTTCTGCTGGTGAGCTTCAAAAGGGAAACG
AGCTTGCTCTCCCATCTAAGTACGTTAACTTTCTTTACCTCGCTTCTCACTACGAGAAGTTGAAGGGATC
TCCAGAAGATAACGAGCAGAAGCAACTTTTCGTTGAGCAGCACAAGCACTACTTGGATGAGATCATCGAG
CAGATCTCTGAGTTCTCTAAAAGGGTGATCCTCGCTGATGCAAACCTCGATAAGGTGTTGTCTGCTTACA
ACAAGCACAGAGATAAGCCTATCAGGGAACAGGCAGAGAACATCATCCATCTCTTCACCCTTACCAACCT
CGGTGCTCCTGCTGCTTTCAAGTACTTCGATACAACCATCGATAGGAAGAGATACACCTCTACCAAAGAA
GTGCTCGATGCTACCCTCATCCATCAGTCTATCACTGGACTCTACGAGACTAGGATCGATCTCTCACAGC
TCGGTGGTGATTCAAGGGCTGATCCTAAGAAGAAGAGGAAGGTTTGAGGCGCGCCGAGCTCCAGGCCTCC
CAGCTTTCGTCCGTATCATCGGTTTCGACAACGTTCGTCAAGTTCAATGCATCAGTTTCATTGCCCACAC
ACCAGAATCCTACTAAGTTTGAGTATTATGGCATTGGAAAAGCTGTTTTCTTCTATCATTTGTTCTGCTT
GTAATTTACTGTGTTCTTTCAGTTTTTGTTTTCGGACATCAAAATGCAAATGGATGGATAAGAGTTAATA
AATGATATGGTCCTTTTGTTCATTCTCAAATTATTATTATCTGTTGTTTTTACTTTAATGGGTTGAATTT
AAGTAAGAAAGGAACTAACAGTGTGATATTAAGGTGCAATGTTAGACATATAAAACAGTCTTTCACCTCT
CTTTGGTTATGTCTTGAATTGGTTTGTTTCTTCACTTATCTGTGTAATCAAGTTTACTATGAGTCTATGA
TCAAGTAATTATGCAATCAAGTTAAGTACAGTATAGGCTTAAGGGTGGGCGCGCCGACCCAGCTTTCTTG
TACAAAGTGGTTGATAACAGCGGTTGACTAGAGTTATCAACAAGTTTGTACAAAAAAGCAGGCTCCGCGG
CCGCCCCCTTGTAACGTGAGACTACTACACTCCTCAACGCAAGTTCTATCTCATATCTCTGCAAGAGCTT
ATTCCAAGAAACTTTCTTGTGCTTCTATGCATGCCCAGGTACCTTAAGTCGCGCGCATAGTCACTTCACA
GCCTTTTCAGTTCTCCCTTTGATGGCTCAGAGTGACGCAACTGCACAAAAATAAGAAAAAAGTCGAAGCG
TCACGAGAGATGTATCCGGCTAGTTTCCTTGGAGTTCGGATTGCTCTCTTTCTCTGTCTCCCCGAACCAT
ATGGAATTTATGAACTGCTGTTCACTAGTCAGTCACTTGTTTCAGAACTTTTGAGTGGTCGATTTATCCA
CCTTCTTGTTTCTTCCTGGGTCCAGAATCTGACTTCTTGAGACAACAAACAGTGCACAGTGGATCGAAGA
ATGACCACAGTTGAGACACGTGGCGCTGGCCTCATTTATTGCACCATACGTTTAGTGAAGAACTGAATAA
TGGTGGATATAAAGCAGAGTTGCACCCAGCCTCTCGAAATGCAGGTGATGACTCACCTGCATAAGTTTTA
GAGCTAGAAATAGCAAGTTAAAATAAGGCTAGTCCGTTATCAACTTGAAAAAGTGGCACCGAGTCGGTGC
TTTTTTTCTAGTATCGGGAATTCTAAAGGGTGGGCGCGCCGACCCAGCTTTCTTGTACAAAGTGGTTGAT
AACAGCGCTTAGAGGCTTAGAGCTCGAATTTCCCCGATCGTTCAAACATTTGGCAATAAAGTTTCTTAAG
ATTGAATCCTGTTGCCGGTCTTGCGATGATTATCATATAATTTCTGTTGAATTACGTTAAGCATGTAATA
ATTAACATGTAATGCATGACGTTATTTATGAGATGGGTTTTTATGATTAGAGTCCCGCAATTATACATTT
AATACGCGATAGAAAACAAAATATAGCGCGCAAACTAGGATAAATTATCGCGCGCGGTGTCATCTATGTT
ACTAGATCGGGAATTGGTTCCGGAACCAATTCGTAATCATGTCATAGCTGTTTCCTGTGTGAAATTGTTA
TCCGCTCACAATTCCACACAACATACGAGCCGGAAGCATAAAGTGTAAAGCCTGGGGTGCCTAATGAGTG
AGCTAACTCACATTAGGCTGAATTAGGCGCGCCTATTTCTGAATTCAACACATTGCGGACGTTTTTAATG
TACTGAATTAACGCCGAATTAATTCGGGGGATCTGGATTTTAGTACTGGATTTTGGTTTTAGGAATTAGA
AATTTTATTGATAGAAGTATTTTACAAATACAAATACATACTAAGGGTTTCTTATATGCTCAACACATGA
GCGAAACCCTATAGGAACCCTAATTCCCTTATCTGGGAACTACTCACACATTATTATGGAGAAACTCGAG
CTTGTCGATCGACAGATCCCGGTCGGCATCTACTCTATTTCTTTGCCCTCGGACGAGTGCTGGGGCGTCG
GTTTCCACTATCGGCGAGTACTTCTACACAGCCATCGGTCCAGACGGCCGCGCTTCTGCGGGCGATTTGT
GTACGCCCGACAGTCCCGGCTCCGGATCGGACGATTGCGTCGCATCGACCCTGCGCCCAAGCTGCATCAT
CGAAATTGCCGTCAACCAAGCTCTGATAGAGTTGGTCAAGACCAATGCGGAGCATATACGCCCGGAGTCG
TGGCGATCCTGCAAGCTCCGGATGCCTCCGCTCGAAGTAGCGCGTCTGCTGCTCCATACAAGCCAACCAC
GGCCTCCAGAAGAAGATGTTGGCGACCTCGTATTGGGAATCCCCGAACATCGCCTCGCTCCAGTCAATGA
CCGCTGTTATGCGGCCATTGTCCGTCAGGACATTGTTGGAGCCGAAATCCGCGTGCACGAGGTGCCGGAC
TTCGGGGCAGTCCTCGGCCCAAAGCATCAGCTCATCGAGAGCCTGCGCGACGGACGCACTGACGGTGTCG
TCCATCACAGTTTGCCAGTGATACACATGGGGATCAGCAATCGCGCATATGAAATCACGCCATGTAGTGT
ATTGACCGATTCCTTGCGGTCCGAATGGGCCGAACCCGCTCGTCTGGCTAAGATCGGCCGCAGCGATCGC
ATCCATAGCCTCCGCGACCGGTTGTAGAACAGCGGGCAGTTCGGTTTCAGGCAGGTCTTGCAACGTGACA
CCCTGTGAACGGCGGGAGATGCAATAGGTCAGGCTCTCGCTAAACTCCCCAATGTCAAGCACTTCCGGAA
TCGGGAGCGCGGCCGATGCAAAGTGCCGATAAACATAACGATCTTTGTAGAAACCATCGGCGCAGCTATT
TACCCGCAGGACATATCCACGCCCTCCTACATCGAAGCTGAAAGCACGAGATTCTTCGCCCTCCGAGAGC
TGCATCAGGTCGGAGACGCTGTCGAACTTTTCGATCAGAAACTTCTCGACAGACGTCGCGGTGAGTTCAG
GCTTTTTCATATCTCATTGCCCCCCGGATCTGCGAAAGCTCGAGAGAGATAGATTTGTAGAGAGAGACTG
GTGATTTCAGCGTGTCCTCTCCAAATGAAATGAACTTCCTTATATAGAGGAAGGGTCTTGCGAAGGATAG
TGGGATTGTGCGTCATCCCTTACGTCAGTGGAGATATCACATCAATCCACTTGCTTTGAAGACGTGGTTG
GAACGTCTTCTTTTTCCACGATGCTCCTCGTGGGTGGGGGTCCATCTTTGGGACCACTGTCGGCAGAGGC
ATCTTGAACGATAGCCTTTCCTTTATCGCAATGATGGCATTTGTAGGTGCCACCTTCCTTTTCTACTGTC
CTTTTGATGAAGTGACAGATAGCTGGGCAATGGAATCCGAGGAGGTTTCCCGATATTACCCTTTGTTGAA
AAGTCTCAATAGCCCTTTGGTCTTCTGAGACTGTATCTTTGATATTCTTGGAGTAGACGAGAGTGTCGTG
CTCCACCATGTTCACATCAATCCACTTGCTTTGAAGACGTGGTTGGAACGTCTTCTTTTTCCACGATGCT
CCTCGTGGGTGGGGGTCCATCTTTGGGACCACTGTCGGCAGAGGCATCTTGAACGATAGCCTTTCCTTTA
TCGCAATGATGGCATTTGTAGGTGCCACCTTCCTTTTCTACTGTCCTTTTGATGAAGTGACAGATAGCTG
GGCAATGGAATCCGAGGAGGTTTCCCGATATTACCCTTTGTTGAAAAGTCTCAATAGCCCTTTGGTCTTC
TGAGACTGTATCTTTGATATTCTTGGAGTAGACGAGAGTGTCGTGCTCCACCATGTTGGCAAGCTGCTCT
AGCCAATACGCAAACCGAATTCAGAAATAAATTCAGCCTAATTCGGCGTTAATTCAGTACATTAAAAACG
TCCGCAATGTGTTATTAAGTTGTCTAAGCGTCAATTTGTTTACACCACAATATATCCTGCCACCAGCCAG
CCAACAGCTCCCCGACCGGCAGCTCGGCACAAAATCACCACTCGATACAGGCAGCCCATCAGTCCGGGAC
GGCGTCAGCGGGAGAGCCGTTGTAAGGCGGCAGACTTTGCTCATGTTACCGATGCTATTCGGAAGAACGG
CAACTAAGCTGCCGGGTTTGAAACACGGATGATCTCGCGGAGGGTAGCATGTTGATTGTAACGATGACAG
AGCGTTGCTGCCTGTGATCAATTCGGGCACGAACCCAGTGGACATAAGCCTGTTCGGTTCGTAAGCTGTA
ATGCAAGTAGCGTATGCGCTCACGCAACTGGTCCAGAACCTTGACCGAACGCAGCGGTGGTAACGGCGCA
GTGGCGGTTTTCATGGCTTGTTATGACTGTTTTTTTGGGGTACAGTCTATGCCTCGGGCATCCAAGCAGC
AAGCGCGTTACGCCGTGGGTCGATGTTTGATGTTATGGAGCAGCAACGATGTTACGCAGCAGGGCAGTCG
CCCTAAAACAAAGTTAAACATCATGGGGGAAGCGGTGATCGCCGAAGTATCGACTCAACTATCAGAGGTA
GTTGGCGTCATCGAGCGCCATCTCGAACCGACGTTGCTGGCCGTACATTTGTACGGCTCCGCAGTGGATG
GCGGCCTGAAGCCACACAGTGATATTGATTTGCTGGTTACGGTGACCGTAAGGCTTGATGAAACAACGCG
GCGAGCTTTGATCAACGACCTTTTGGAAACTTCGGCTTCCCCTGGAGAGAGCGAGATTCTCCGCGCTGTA
GAAGTCACCATTGTTGTGCACGACGACATCATTCCGTGGCGTTATCCAGCTAAGCGCGAACTGCAATTTG
GAGAATGGCAGCGCAATGACATTCTTGCAGGTATCTTCGAGCCAGCCACGATCGACATTGATCTGGCTAT
CTTGCTGACAAAAGCAAGAGAACATAGCGTTGCCTTGGTAGGTCCAGCGGCGGAGGAACTCTTTGATCCG
GTTCCTGAACAGGATCTATTTGAGGCGCTAAATGAAACCTTAACGCTATGGAACTCGCCGCCCGACTGGG
CTGGCGATGAGCGAAATGTAGTGCTTACGTTGTCCCGCATTTGGTACAGCGCAGTAACCGGCAAAATCGC
GCCGAAGGATGTCGCTGCCGACTGGGCAATGGAGCGCCTGCCGGCCCAGTATCAGCCCGTCATACTTGAA
GCTAGACAGGCTTATCTTGGACAAGAAGAAGATCGCTTGGCCTCGCGCGCAGATCAGTTGGAAGAATTTG
TCCACTACGTGAAAGGCGAGATCACCAAGGTAGTCGGCAAATAATGTCTAGCTAGAAATTCGTTCAAGCC
GACGCCGCTTCGCGGCGCGGCTTAACTCAAGCGTTAGATGCACTAAGCACATAATTGCTCACAGCCAAAC
TATCAGGTCAAGTCTGCTTTTATTATTTTTAAGCGTGCATAATAAGCCCTACACAAATTGGGAGATATAT
CATGCATGACCAAAATCCCTTAACGTGAGTTTTCGTTCCACTGAGCGTCAGACCCCGTAGAAAAGATCAA
AGGATCTTCTTGAGATCCTTTTTTTCTGCGCGTAATCTGCTGCTTGCAAACAAAAAAACCACCGCTACCA
GCGGTGGTTTGTTTGCCGGATCAAGAGCTACCAACTCTTTTTCCGAAGGTAACTGGCTTCAGCAGAGCGC
AGATACCAAATACTGTCCTTCTAGTGTAGCCGTAGTTAGGCCACCACTTCAAGAACTCTGTAGCACCGCC
TACATACCTCGCTCTGCTAATCCTGTTACCAGTGGCTGCTGCCAGTGGCGATAAGTCGTGTCTTACCGGG
TTGGACTCAAGACGATAGTTACCGGATAAGGCGCAGCGGTCGGGCTGAACGGGGGGTTCGTGCACACAGC
CCAGCTTGGAGCGAACGACCTACACCGAACTGAGATACCTACAGCGTGAGCTATGAGAAAGCGCCACGCT
TCCCGAAGGGAGAAAGGCGGACAGGTATCCGGTAAGCGGCAGGGTCGGAACAGGAGAGCGCACGAGGGAG
CTTCCAGGGGGAAACGCCTGGTATCTTTATAGTCCTGTCGGGTTTCGCCACCTCTGACTTGAGCGTCGAT
TTTTGTGATGCTCGTCAGGGGGGCGGAGCCTATGGAAAAACGCCAGCAACGCGGCCTTTTTACGGTTCCT
GGCCTTTTGCTGGCCTTTTGCTCACATGTTCTTTCCTGCGTTATCCCCTGATTCTGTGGATAACCGTATT
ACCGCCTTTGAGTGAGCTGATACCGCTCGCCGCAGCCGAACGACCGAGCGCAGCGAGTCAGTGAGCGAGG
AAGCGGAAGAGCGCCTGATGCGGTATTTTCTCCTTACGCATCTGTGCGGTATTTCACACCGCATATGGTG
CACTCTCAGTACAATCTGCTCTGATGCCGCATAGTTAAGCCAGTATACACTCCGCTATCGCTACGTGACT
GGGTCATGGCTGCGCCCCGACACCCGCCAACACCCGCTGACGCGCCCTGACGGGCTTGTCTGCTCCCGGC
ATCCGCTTACAGACAAGCTGTGACCGTCTCCGGGAGCTGCATGTGTCAGAGGTTTTCACCGTCATCACCG
AAACGCGCGAGGCAGGGTGCCTTGATGTGGGCGCCGGCGGTCGAGTGGCGACGGCGCGGCTTGTCCGCGC
CCTGGTAGATTGCCTGGCCGTAGGCCAGCCATTTTTGAGCGGCCAGCGGCCGCGATAGGCCGACGCGAAG
CGGCGGGGCGTAGGGAGCGCAGCGACCGAAGGGTAGGCGCTTTTTGCAGCTCTTCGGCTGTGCGCTGGCC
AGACAGTTATGCACAGGCCAGGCGGGTTTTAAGAGTTTTAATAAGTTTTAAAGAGTTTTAGGCGGAAAAA
TCGCCTTTTTTCTCTTTTATATCAGTCACTTACATGTGTGACCGGTTCCCAATGTACGGCTTTGGGTTCC
CAATGTACGGGTTCCGGTTCCCAATGTACGGCTTTGGGTTCCCAATGTACGTGCTATCCACAGGAAAGAG
ACCTTTTCGACCTTTTTCCCCTGCTAGGGCAATTTGCCCTAGCATCTGCTCCGTACATTAGGAACCGGCG
GATGCTTCGCCCTCGATCAGGTTGCGGTAGCGCATGACTAGGATCGGGCCAGCCTGCCCCGCCTCCTCCT
TCAAATCGTACTCCGGCAGGTCATTTGACCCGATCAGCTTGCGCACGGTGAAACAGAACTTCTTGAACTC
TCCGGCGCTGCCACTGCGTTCGTAGATCGTCTTGAACAACCATCTGGCTTCTGCCTTGCCTGCGGCGCGG
CGTGCCAGGCGGTAGAGAAAACGGCCGATGCCGGGATCGATCAAAAAGTAATCGGGGTGAACCGTCAGCA
CGTCCGGGTTCTTGCCTTCTGTGATCTCGCGGTACATCCAATCAGCTAGCTCGATCTCGATGTACTCCGG
CCGCCCGGTTTCGCTCTTTACGATCTTGTAGCGGCTAATCAAGGCTTCACCCTCGGATACCGTCACCAGG
CGGCCGTTCTTGGCCTTCTTCGTACGCTGCATGGCAACGTGCGTGGTGTTTAACCGAATGCAGGTTTCTA
CCAGGTCGTCTTTCTGCTTTCCGCCATCGGCTCGCCGGCAGAACTTGAGTACGTCCGCAACGTGTGGACG
GAACACGCGGCCGGGCTTGTCTCCCTTCCCTTCCCGGTATCGGTTCATGGATTCGGTTAGATGGGAAACC
GCCATCAGTACCAGGTCGTAATCCCACACACTGGCCATGCCGGCCGGCCCTGCGGAAACCTCTACGTGCC
CGTCTGGAAGCTCGTAGCGGATCACCTCGCCAGCTCGTCGGTCACGCTTCGACAGACGGAAAACGGCCAC
GTCCATGATGCTGCGACTATCGCGGGTGCCCACGTCATAGAGCATCGGAACGAAAAAATCTGGTTGCTCG
TCGCCCTTGGGCGGCTTCCTAATCGACGGCGCACCGGCTGCCGGCGGTTGCCGGGATTCTTTGCGGATTC
GATCAGCGGCCGCTTGCCACGATTCACCGGGGCGTGCTTCTGCCTCGATGCGTTGCCGCTGGGCGGCCTG
CGCGGCCTTCAACTTCTCCACCAGGTCATCACCCAGCGCCGCGCCGATTTGTACCGGGCCGGATGGTTTG
CGACCGCTCACGCCGATTCCTCGGGCTTGGGGGTTCCAGTGCCATTGCAGGGCCGGCAGACAACCCAGCC
GCTTACGCCTGGCCAACCGCCCGTTCCTCCACACATGGGGCATTCCACGGCGTCGGTGCCTGGTTGTTCT
TGATTTTCCATGCCGCCTCCTTTAGCCGCTAAAATTCATCTACTCATTTATTCATTTGCTCATTTACTCT
GGTAGCTGCGCGATGTATTCAGATAGCAGCTCGGTAATGGTCTTGCCTTGGCGTACCGCGTACATCTTCA
GCTTGGTGTGATCCTCCGCCGGCAACTGAAAGTTGACCCGCTTCATGGCTGGCGTGTCTGCCAGGCTGGC
CAACGTTGCAGCCTTGCTGCTGCGTGCGCTCGGACGGCCGGCACTTAGCGTGTTTGTGCTTTTGCTCATT
TTCTCTTTACCTCATTAACTCAAATGAGTTTTGATTTAATTTCAGCGGCCAGCGCCTGGACCTCGCGGGC
AGCGTCGCCCTCGGGTTCTGATTCAAGAACGGTTGTGCCGGCGGCGGCAGTGCCTGGGTAGCTCACGCGC
TGCGTGATACGGGACTCAAGAATGGGCAGCTCGTACCCGGCCAGCGCCTCGGCAACCTCACCGCCGATGC
GCGTGCCTTTGATCGCCCGCGACACGACAAAGGCCGCTTGTAGCCTTCCATCCGTGACCTCAATGCGCTG
CTTAACCAGCTCCACCAGGTCGGCGGTGGCCCATATGTCGTAAGGGCTTGGCTGCACCGGAATCAGCACG
AAGTCGGCTGCCTTGATCGCGGACACAGCCAAGTCCGCCGCCTGGGGCGCTCCGTCGATCACTACGAAGT
CGCGCCGGCCGATGGCCTTCACGTCGCGGTCAATCGTCGGGCGGTCGATGCCGACAACGGTTAGCGGTTG
ATCTTCCCGCACGGCCGCCCAATCGCGGGCACTGCCCTGGGGATCGGAATCGACTAACAGAACATCGGCC
CCGGCGAGTTGCAGGGCGCGGGCTAGATGGGTTGCGATGGTCGTCTTGCCTGACCCGCCTTTCTGGTTAA
GTACAGCGATAACCTTCATGCGTTCCCCTTGCGTATTTGTTTATTTACTCATCGCATCATATACGCAGCG
ACCGCATGACGCAAGCTGTTTTACTCAAATACACATCACCTTTTTAGACGGCGGCGCTCGGTTTCTTCAG
CGGCCAAGCTGGCCGGCCAGGCCGCCAGCTTGGCATCAGACAAACCGGCCAGGATTTCATGCAGCCGCAC
GGTTGAGACGTGCGCGGGCGGCTCGAACACGTACCCGGCCGCGATCATCTCCGCCTCGATCTCTTCGGTA
ATGAAAAACGGTTCGTCCTGGCCGTCCTGGTGCGGTTTCATGCTTGTTCCTCTTGGCGTTCATTCTCGGC
GGCCGCCAGGGCGTCGGCCTCGGTCAATGCGTCCTCACGGAAGGCACCGCGCCGCCTGGCCTCGGTGGGC
GTCACTTCCTCGCTGCGCTCAAGTGCGCGGTACAGGGTCGAGCGATGCACGCCAAGCAGTGCAGCCGCCT
CTTTCACGGTGCGGCCTTCCTGGTCGATCAGCTCGCGGGCGTGCGCGATCTGTGCCGGGGTGAGGGTAGG
GCGGGGGCCAAACTTCACGCCTCGGGCCTTGGCGGCCTCGCGCCCGCTCCGGGTGCGGTCGATGATTAGG
GAACGCTCGAACTCGGCAATGCCGGCGAACACGGTCAACACCATGCGGCCGGCCGGCGTGGTGGTGTCGG
CCCACGGCTCTGCCAGGCTACGCAGGCCCGCGCCGGCCTCCTGGATGCGCTCGGCAATGTCCAGTAGGTC
GCGGGTGCTGCGGGCCAGGCGGTCTAGCCTGGTCACTGTCACAACGTCGCCAGGGCGTAGGTGGTCAAGC
ATCCTGGCCAGCTCCGGGCGGTCGCGCCTGGTGCCGGTGATCTTCTCGGAAAACAGCTTGGTGCAGCCGG
CCGCGTGCAGTTCGGCCCGTTGGTTGGTCAAGTCCTGGTCGTCGGTGCTGACGCGGGCATAGCCCAGCAG
GCCAGCGGCGGCGCTCTTGTTCATGGCGTAATGTCTCCGGTTCTAGTCGCAAGTATTCTACTTTATGCGA
CTAAAACACGCGACAAGAAAACGCCAGGAAAAGGGCAGGGCGGCAGCCTGTCGCGTAACTTAGGACTTGT
GCGACATGTCGTTTTCAGAAGACGGCTGCACTGAACGTCAGAAGCCGACTGCACTATAGCAGCGGAGGGG
TTGGATCAAAGTACTTTGATCCCGAGGGGAACCCTGTGGTTGGCATGCACATACAAATGGACGAACGGAT
AAACCTTTTCACGCCCTTTTAAATATCCGATTATTCTAATAAACGCTCTTTTCTCTTAGGTTTACCCGCC
AATATATCCTGTCAAACACTGATAGTTTAAACTGAAGGCGGGAAACGACAATCTGATCCAAGCTCAAGCT
GCTCTAGCATTCGCCATTCAGGCTGCGCAACTGTTGGGAAGGGCGATCGGTGCGGGCCTCTTCGCTATTA
CGCCAGCTGGCGAAAGGGGGATGTGCTGCAAGGCGATTAAGTTGGGTAACGCCAGGGTTTTCCCAGTCAC
GACGTTGTAAAACGACGGCCAGTGCCAAGCTTGGCCCGGG
